Addgene plasmid #78015: PRKX gRNA (BRDN0001487161)
Purpose: 3rd generation lentiviral gRNA plasmid targeting human PRKX
Depositing lab: John Doench & David Root. Depositing organization: Broad Institute. Publication: Optimized sgRNA design to maximize activity and minimize off-target effects of CRISPR-Cas9. Doench JG, Fusi N, Sullender M, Hegde M, Vaimberg EW, Donovan KF, Smith I, Tothova Z, Wilen C, Orchard R, Virgin HW, Listgarten J, Root DE. Nat Biotechnol. 2016 Jan 18. doi: 10.1038/nbt.3437. PubMed 26780180.
Backbone
  Vector backbone: lentiGuide-Puro
  Backbone manufacturer: Zhang Lab (Addgene plasmid # 52963)
  Vector type: Mammalian Expression, Lentiviral, CRISPR
  Selectable markers: Puromycin
Growth in bacteria
  Bacterial resistance: Ampicillin, 100 μg/mL
  Growth temperature: 37°C
  Growth strain: DH5alpha
  Copy number: High Copy
Gene/Insert
  Gene/Insert name: PRKX (alt names: PRKX; NM_005044.4)
  gRNA/shRNA sequence: GGCGCTTCTCCAGCACCACG
  Species: H. sapiens (human)
  Entrez Gene: PRKX (a.k.a. PKX1)
  Promoter: hU6
  Cloning method: Unknown
  Sequencing primers: 5′ U6-F; 3′ pS2-R
Terms and licenses: Academic/Nonprofit Terms; Industry Terms: Not Available to Industry
Depositor comments: The gRNA was designed to target the following Genbank reference sequence(s): NM_005044.4. Note that this plasmid does NOT contain Cas9. It should be used in conjunction with lentiCas9-Blast (Addgene #52962) or otherwise with cell lines already expressing Cas9. Browse the full kinome gRNA library at http://www.addgene.org/pooled-library/broadgpp-human-kinome/ or visit http://www.broadinstitute.org/rnai/public/ for detailed protocols and information.
How to cite: PRKX gRNA (BRDN0001487161) was a gift from John Doench & David Root (Addgene plasmid # 78015 ; http://n2t.net/addgene:78015 ; RRID:Addgene_78015)
