[The description below was written by a language model from this plasmid's Addgene catalogue record and pLannotate feature annotations shown in this document.]
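Description:
PRKX gRNA (BRDN0001487161) is a third-generation lentiviral CRISPR guide plasmid built on the lentiGuide-Puro backbone and designed to direct Streptococcus pyogenes Cas9 to the human PRKX gene (also known as PKX1), which belongs to a human kinome guide collection. It is maintained in E. coli as a high-copy plasmid through a ColE1/pUC-type origin with ampicillin selection from the β-lactamase gene. The backbone also carries an f1 origin, an SV40 origin and poly(A) signal, and residual lac and T7/T3 promoter elements left over from the parental cloning vector.

The lentiviral transfer cassette begins with an RSV promoter fused to a truncated HIV-1 5' LTR, which makes genomic RNA production Tat-independent. This is followed by the Ψ packaging signal with a partial gag fragment and by the Rev response element for Rev-dependent nuclear export. Downstream, a human U6 RNA polymerase III promoter drives the PRKX-specific spacer joined to the SpCas9 gRNA scaffold, and a cPPT/CTS element aids nuclear import of the reverse-transcribed genome. A second unit uses the EF-1α core promoter with its intron A to express puromycin N-acetyltransferase, allowing selection of transduced mammalian cells. A WPRE enhances transcript expression, and the cassette ends in a self-inactivating ΔU3 3' LTR.

The plasmid encodes no Cas9, so it must be paired with a separate Cas9 lentivector or used in cells that already express the nuclease. Its typical use is virus production followed by stable guide delivery for PRKX knockout or loss-of-function studies in human cells.
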