Features (pLannotate 1.2.2; 29 found; start..end, strand, type, name):
     14..80      +  CDS            small t antigen (fragment): SV40 (simian virus 40) small t antigen
    106..317     +  promoter       EF-1α core promoter: core promoter for human elongation factor EF-1α
    318..1256    +  intron         EF-1α intron A: intron upstream of the start codon of human EF-1α
   1278..1877    +  CDS            PuroR (fragment): puromycin N-acetyltransferase; pac from Streptomyces; confers resistance to puromycin
   1893..2481    +  misc_feature   WPRE: woodchuck hepatitis virus posttranscriptional regulatory element
   2532..2551    +  misc_feature   cPPT/CTS (fragment): central polypurine tract and central termination sequence of HIV-1
   2553..2786    +  LTR            3' LTR (ΔU3): self-inactivating 3' long terminal repeat (LTR) from HIV-1
   2864..2985    +  polyA_signal   SV40 poly(A) signal: SV40 polyadenylation signal
   3025..3160    +  rep_origin     SV40 ori: SV40 origin of replication
   3181..3199    -  promoter       T7 promoter: promoter for bacteriophage T7 RNA polymerase
   3207..3362    +  CDS            lacZα (fragment): LacZα fragment of β-galactosidase; lacZ fragment
   3367..3795    +  rep_origin     f1 ori (sequence partly withheld): f1 bacteriophage origin of replication; arrow indicates direction of (+) strand synthesis
   3848..3952    +  promoter       AmpR promoter: bla
   3953..4813    +  CDS            AmpR: β-lactamase; bla; confers resistance to ampicillin, carbenicillin, and related antibiotics
   4984..5572    +  rep_origin     ori: high-copy-number ColE1/pMB1/pBR322/pUC origin of replication
   5755..5847    +  CDS            lacI (fragment): lac repressor; lacI; The lac repressor binds to the lac operator to inhibit transcription in E. coli. This inhibition can be relieved by adding lactose or isopropyl-β-D-thiogalactopyranoside (IPTG).
   5860..5881    +  protein_bind   CAP binding site: CAP binding activates transcription in the presence of cAMP. E. coli catabolite activator protein
   5896..5926    +  promoter       lac promoter: promoter for the E. coli lac operon
   5934..5950    +  protein_bind   lac operator: The lac repressor binds to the lac operator to inhibit transcription in E. coli. This inhibition can be relieved by adding lactose or isopropyl-β-D-thiogalactopyranoside (IPTG). lac repressor encoded by lacI
   5995..6013    +  promoter       T3 promoter: promoter for bacteriophage T3 RNA polymerase
   6041..6267    +  promoter       RSV promoter: Rous sarcoma virus enhancer/promoter
   6268..6448    +  LTR            5' LTR (truncated): truncated 5' long terminal repeat (LTR) from HIV-1
   6495..6620    +  misc_feature   HIV-1 Ψ: packaging signal of human immunodeficiency virus type 1
   6604..6967    +  CDS            HIV-1 gag (fragment): gag protein from human immunodeficiency virus 1; gag
   7113..7346    +  misc_feature   RRE: The Rev response element (RRE) of HIV-1 allows for Rev-dependent mRNA export from the nucleus to the cytoplasm.
   7723..7749    +  CDS            Rev (fragment): human immunodeficiency virus 1 (HIV-1) Rev protein; rev; enhances nuclear export of unspliced and incompletely spliced viral mRNAs
   7753..7993    +  promoter       U6 promoter: RNA polymerase III promoter for human U6 snRNA
   8023..8098    +  misc_RNA       gRNA scaffold: guide RNA scaffold for the Streptococcus pyogenes CRISPR/Cas9 system
   8154..8271    +  misc_feature   cPPT/CTS: central polypurine tract and central termination sequence of HIV-1
>Addgene plasmid #78015 | PRKX gRNA (BRDN0001487161) | addgene full sequence | sequence record 188836 | Addgene Assembled Sequence
CCCGGGTGCAAAGATGGATAAAGTTTTAAACAGAGAGGAATCTTTGCAGCTAATGGACCTTCTAGGTCTT
GAAAGGAGTGGGAATTGGCTCCGGTGCCCGTCAGTGGGCAGAGCGCACATCGCCCACAGTCCCCGAGAAG
TTGGGGGGAGGGGTCGGCAATTGATCCGGTGCCTAGAGAAGGTGGCGCGGGGTAAACTGGGAAAGTGATG
TCGTGTACTGGCTCCGCCTTTTTCCCGAGGGTGGGGGAGAACCGTATATAAGTGCAGTAGTCGCCGTGAA
CGTTCTTTTTCGCAACGGGTTTGCCGCCAGAACACAGGTAAGTGCCGTGTGTGGTTCCCGCGGGCCTGGC
CTCTTTACGGGTTATGGCCCTTGCGTGCCTTGAATTACTTCCACCTGGCTGCAGTACGTGATTCTTGATC
CCGAGCTTCGGGTTGGAAGTGGGTGGGAGAGTTCGAGGCCTTGCGCTTAAGGAGCCCCTTCGCCTCGTGC
TTGAGTTGAGGCCTGGCCTGGGCGCTGGGGCCGCCGCGTGCGAATCTGGTGGCACCTTCGCGCCTGTCTC
GCTGCTTTCGATAAGTCTCTAGCCATTTAAAATTTTTGATGACCTGCTGCGACGCTTTTTTTCTGGCAAG
ATAGTCTTGTAAATGCGGGCCAAGATCTGCACACTGGTATTTCGGTTTTTGGGGCCGCGGGCGGCGACGG
GGCCCGTGCGTCCCAGCGCACATGTTCGGCGAGGCGGGGCCTGCGAGCGCGGCCACCGAGAATCGGACGG
GGGTAGTCTCAAGCTGGCCGGCCTGCTCTGGTGCCTGGCCTCGCGCCGCCGTGTATCGCCCCGCCCTGGG
CGGCAAGGCTGGCCCGGTCGGCACCAGTTGCGTGAGCGGAAAGATGGCCGCTTCCCGGCCCTGCTGCAGG
GAGCTCAAAATGGAGGACGCGGCGCTCGGGAGAGCGGGCGGGTGAGTCACCCACACAAAGGAAAAGGGCC
TTTCCGTCCTCAGCCGTCGCTTCATGTGACTCCACGGAGTACCGGGCGCCGTCCAGGCACCTCGATTAGT
TCTCGAGCTTTTGGAGTACGTCGTCTTTAGGTTGGGGGGAGGGGTTTTATGCGATGGAGTTTCCCCACAC
TGAGTGGGTGGAGACTGAAGTTAGGCCAGCTTGGCACTTGATGTAATTCTCCTTGGAATTTGCCCTTTTT
GAGTTTGGATCTTGGTTCATTCTCAAGCCTCAGACAGTGGTTCAAAGTTTTTTTCTTCCATTTCAGGTGT
CGTGACGTACGGCCACCATGACCGAGTACAAGCCCACGGTGCGCCTCGCCACCCGCGACGACGTCCCCAG
GGCCGTACGCACCCTCGCCGCCGCGTTCGCCGACTACCCCGCCACGCGCCACACCGTCGATCCGGACCGC
CACATCGAGCGGGTCACCGAGCTGCAAGAACTCTTCCTCACGCGCGTCGGGCTCGACATCGGCAAGGTGT
GGGTCGCGGACGACGGCGCCGCCGTGGCGGTCTGGACCACGCCGGAGAGCGTCGAAGCGGGGGCGGTGTT
CGCCGAGATCGGCCCGCGCATGGCCGAGTTGAGCGGTTCCCGGCTGGCCGCGCAGCAACAGATGGAAGGC
CTCCTGGCGCCGCACCGGCCCAAGGAGCCCGCGTGGTTCCTGGCCACCGTCGGAGTCTCGCCCGACCACC
AGGGCAAGGGTCTGGGCAGCGCCGTCGTGCTCCCCGGAGTGGAGGCGGCCGAGCGCGCCGGGGTGCCCGC
CTTCCTGGAGACCTCCGCGCCCCGCAACCTCCCCTTCTACGAGCGGCTCGGCTTCACCGTCACCGCCGAC
GTCGAGGTGCCCGAAGGACCGCGCACCTGGTGCATGACCCGCAAGCCCGGTGCCTGAACGCGTTAAGTCG
ACAATCAACCTCTGGATTACAAAATTTGTGAAAGATTGACTGGTATTCTTAACTATGTTGCTCCTTTTAC
GCTATGTGGATACGCTGCTTTAATGCCTTTGTATCATGCTATTGCTTCCCGTATGGCTTTCATTTTCTCC
TCCTTGTATAAATCCTGGTTGCTGTCTCTTTATGAGGAGTTGTGGCCCGTTGTCAGGCAACGTGGCGTGG
TGTGCACTGTGTTTGCTGACGCAACCCCCACTGGTTGGGGCATTGCCACCACCTGTCAGCTCCTTTCCGG
GACTTTCGCTTTCCCCCTCCCTATTGCCACGGCGGAACTCATCGCCGCCTGCCTTGCCCGCTGCTGGACA
GGGGCTCGGCTGTTGGGCACTGACAATTCCGTGGTGTTGTCGGGGAAATCATCGTCCTTTCCTTGGCTGC
TCGCCTGTGTTGCCACCTGGATTCTGCGCGGGACGTCCTTCTGCTACGTCCCTTCGGCCCTCAATCCAGC
GGACCTTCCTTCCCGCGGCCTGCTGCCGGCTCTGCGGCCTCTTCCGCGTCTTCGCCTTCGCCCTCAGACG
AGTCGGATCTCCCTTTGGGCCGCCTCCCCGCGTCGACTTTAAGACCAATGACTTACAAGGCAGCTGTAGA
TCTTAGCCACTTTTTAAAAGAAAAGGGGGGACTGGAAGGGCTAATTCACTCCCAACGAAGACAAGATCTG
CTTTTTGCTTGTACTGGGTCTCTCTGGTTAGACCAGATCTGAGCCTGGGAGCTCTCTGGCTAACTAGGGA
ACCCACTGCTTAAGCCTCAATAAAGCTTGCCTTGAGTGCTTCAAGTAGTGTGTGCCCGTCTGTTGTGTGA
CTCTGGTAACTAGAGATCCCTCAGACCCTTTTAGTCAGTGTGGAAAATCTCTAGCAGTACGTATAGTAGT
TCATGTCATCTTATTATTCAGTATTTATAACTTGCAAAGAAATGAATATCAGAGAGTGAGAGGAACTTGT
TTATTGCAGCTTATAATGGTTACAAATAAAGCAATAGCATCACAAATTTCACAAATAAAGCATTTTTTTC
ACTGCATTCTAGTTGTGGTTTGTCCAAACTCATCAATGTATCTTATCATGTCTGGCTCTAGCTATCCCGC
CCCTAACTCCGCCCATCCCGCCCCTAACTCCGCCCAGTTCCGCCCATTCTCCGCCCCATGGCTGACTAAT
TTTTTTTATTTATGCAGAGGCCGAGGCCGCCTCGGCCTCTGAGCTATTCCAGAAGTAGTGAGGAGGCTTT
TTTGGAGGCCTAGGGACGTACCCAATTCGCCCTATAGTGAGTCGTATTACGCGCGCTCACTGGCCGTCGT
TTTACAACGTCGTGACTGGGAAAACCCTGGCGTTACCCAACTTAATCGCCTTGCAGCACATCCCCCTTTC
GCCAGCTGGCGTAATAGCGAAGAGGCCCGCACCGATCGCCCTTCCCAACAGTTGCGCAGCCTGAATGGCG
AATGGG
[124 nt withheld, positions 3367-3490]
C
[91 nt withheld, positions 3492-3582]
A
[49 nt withheld, positions 3584-3632]
CCTTTGACGTTGGAGTCCACGTTCTTT
[37 nt withheld, positions 3660-3696]
ACCCTATCTCGGTCTATTCTTTTGATTTATAAGGGATTTTGCCGATTTCGGCCTATTGGTTAAAAAATGA
GCTGATTTAACAAAAATTTAACGCGAATTTTAACAAAATATTAACGCTTACAATTTAGGTGGCACTTTTC
GGGGAAATGTGCGCGGAACCCCTATTTGTTTATTTTTCTAAATACATTCAAATATGTATCCGCTCATGAG
ACAATAACCCTGATAAATGCTTCAATAATATTGAAAAAGGAAGAGTATGAGTATTCAACATTTCCGTGTC
GCCCTTATTCCCTTTTTTGCGGCATTTTGCCTTCCTGTTTTTGCTCACCCAGAAACGCTGGTGAAAGTAA
AAGATGCTGAAGATCAGTTGGGTGCACGAGTGGGTTACATCGAACTGGATCTCAACAGCGGTAAGATCCT
TGAGAGTTTTCGCCCCGAAGAACGTTTTCCAATGATGAGCACTTTTAAAGTTCTGCTATGTGGCGCGGTA
TTATCCCGTATTGACGCCGGGCAAGAGCAACTCGGTCGCCGCATACACTATTCTCAGAATGACTTGGTTG
AGTACTCACCAGTCACAGAAAAGCATCTTACGGATGGCATGACAGTAAGAGAATTATGCAGTGCTGCCAT
AACCATGAGTGATAACACTGCGGCCAACTTACTTCTGACAACGATCGGAGGACCGAAGGAGCTAACCGCT
TTTTTGCACAACATGGGGGATCATGTAACTCGCCTTGATCGTTGGGAACCGGAGCTGAATGAAGCCATAC
CAAACGACGAGCGTGACACCACGATGCCTGTAGCAATGGCAACAACGTTGCGCAAACTATTAACTGGCGA
ACTACTTACTCTAGCTTCCCGGCAACAATTAATAGACTGGATGGAGGCGGATAAAGTTGCAGGACCACTT
CTGCGCTCGGCCCTTCCGGCTGGCTGGTTTATTGCTGATAAATCTGGAGCCGGTGAGCGTGGGTCTCGCG
GTATCATTGCAGCACTGGGGCCAGATGGTAAGCCCTCCCGTATCGTAGTTATCTACACGACGGGGAGTCA
GGCAACTATGGATGAACGAAATAGACAGATCGCTGAGATAGGTGCCTCACTGATTAAGCATTGGTAACTG
TCAGACCAAGTTTACTCATATATACTTTAGATTGATTTAAAACTTCATTTTTAATTTAAAAGGATCTAGG
TGAAGATCCTTTTTGATAATCTCATGACCAAAATCCCTTAACGTGAGTTTTCGTTCCACTGAGCGTCAGA
CCCCGTAGAAAAGATCAAAGGATCTTCTTGAGATCCTTTTTTTCTGCGCGTAATCTGCTGCTTGCAAACA
AAAAAACCACCGCTACCAGCGGTGGTTTGTTTGCCGGATCAAGAGCTACCAACTCTTTTTCCGAAGGTAA
CTGGCTTCAGCAGAGCGCAGATACCAAATACTGTTCTTCTAGTGTAGCCGTAGTTAGGCCACCACTTCAA
GAACTCTGTAGCACCGCCTACATACCTCGCTCTGCTAATCCTGTTACCAGTGGCTGCTGCCAGTGGCGAT
AAGTCGTGTCTTACCGGGTTGGACTCAAGACGATAGTTACCGGATAAGGCGCAGCGGTCGGGCTGAACGG
GGGGTTCGTGCACACAGCCCAGCTTGGAGCGAACGACCTACACCGAACTGAGATACCTACAGCGTGAGCT
ATGAGAAAGCGCCACGCTTCCCGAAGGGAGAAAGGCGGACAGGTATCCGGTAAGCGGCAGGGTCGGAACA
GGAGAGCGCACGAGGGAGCTTCCAGGGGGAAACGCCTGGTATCTTTATAGTCCTGTCGGGTTTCGCCACC
TCTGACTTGAGCGTCGATTTTTGTGATGCTCGTCAGGGGGGCGGAGCCTATGGAAAAACGCCAGCAACGC
GGCCTTTTTACGGTTCCTGGCCTTTTGCTGGCCTTTTGCTCACATGTTCTTTCCTGCGTTATCCCCTGAT
TCTGTGGATAACCGTATTACCGCCTTTGAGTGAGCTGATACCGCTCGCCGCAGCCGAACGACCGAGCGCA
GCGAGTCAGTGAGCGAGGAAGCGGAAGAGCGCCCAATACGCAAACCGCCTCTCCCCGCGCGTTGGCCGAT
TCATTAATGCAGCTGGCACGACAGGTTTCCCGACTGGAAAGCGGGCAGTGAGCGCAACGCAATTAATGTG
AGTTAGCTCACTCATTAGGCACCCCAGGCTTTACACTTTATGCTTCCGGCTCGTATGTTGTGTGGAATTG
TGAGCGGATAACAATTTCACACAGGAAACAGCTATGACCATGATTACGCCAAGCGCGCAATTAACCCTCA
CTAAAGGGAACAAAAGCTGGAGCTGCAAGCTTAATGTAGTCTTATGCAATACTCTTGTAGTCTTGCAACA
TGGTAACGATGAGTTAGCAACATGCCTTACAAGGAGAGAAAAAGCACCGTGCATGCCGATTGGTGGAAGT
AAGGTGGTACGATCGTGCCTTATTAGGAAGGCAACAGACGGGTCTGACATGGATTGGACGAACCACTGAA
TTGCCGCATTGCAGAGATATTGTATTTAAGTGCCTAGCTCGATACATAAACGGGTCTCTCTGGTTAGACC
AGATCTGAGCCTGGGAGCTCTCTGGCTAACTAGGGAACCCACTGCTTAAGCCTCAATAAAGCTTGCCTTG
AGTGCTTCAAGTAGTGTGTGCCCGTCTGTTGTGTGACTCTGGTAACTAGAGATCCCTCAGACCCTTTTAG
TCAGTGTGGAAAATCTCTAGCAGTGGCGCCCGAACAGGGACTTGAAAGCGAAAGGGAAACCAGAGGAGCT
CTCTCGACGCAGGACTCGGCTTGCTGAAGCGCGCACGGCAAGAGGCGAGGGGCGGCGACTGGTGAGTACG
CCAAAAATTTTGACTAGCGGAGGCTAGAAGGAGAGAGATGGGTGCGAGAGCGTCAGTATTAAGCGGGGGA
GAATTAGATCGCGATGGGAAAAAATTCGGTTAAGGCCAGGGGGAAAGAAAAAATATAAATTAAAACATAT
AGTATGGGCAAGCAGGGAGCTAGAACGATTCGCAGTTAATCCTGGCCTGTTAGAAACATCAGAAGGCTGT
AGACAAATACTGGGACAGCTACAACCATCCCTTCAGACAGGATCAGAAGAACTTAGATCATTATATAATA
CAGTAGCAACCCTCTATTGTGTGCATCAAAGGATAGAGATAAAAGACACCAAGGAAGCTTTAGACAAGAT
AGAGGAAGAGCAAAACAAAAGTAAGACCACCGCACAGCAAGCGGCCGCTGATCTTCAGACCTGGAGGAGG
AGATATGAGGGACAATTGGAGAAGTGAATTATATAAATATAAAGTAGTAAAAATTGAACCATTAGGAGTA
GCACCCACCAAGGCAAAGAGAAGAGTGGTGCAGAGAGAAAAAAGAGCAGTGGGAATAGGAGCTTTGTTCC
TTGGGTTCTTGGGAGCAGCAGGAAGCACTATGGGCGCAGCGTCAATGACGCTGACGGTACAGGCCAGACA
ATTATTGTCTGGTATAGTGCAGCAGCAGAACAATTTGCTGAGGGCTATTGAGGCGCAACAGCATCTGTTG
CAACTCACAGTCTGGGGCATCAAGCAGCTCCAGGCAAGAATCCTGGCTGTGGAAAGATACCTAAAGGATC
AACAGCTCCTGGGGATTTGGGGTTGCTCTGGAAAACTCATTTGCACCACTGCTGTGCCTTGGAATGCTAG
TTGGAGTAATAAATCTCTGGAACAGATTTGGAATCACACGACCTGGATGGAGTGGGACAGAGAAATTAAC
AATTACACAAGCTTAATACACTCCTTAATTGAAGAATCGCAAAACCAGCAAGAAAAGAATGAACAAGAAT
TATTGGAATTAGATAAATGGGCAAGTTTGTGGAATTGGTTTAACATAACAAATTGGCTGTGGTATATAAA
ATTATTCATAATGATAGTAGGAGGCTTGGTAGGTTTAAGAATAGTTTTTGCTGTACTTTCTATAGTGAAT
AGAGTTAGGCAGGGATATTCACCATTATCGTTTCAGACCCACCTCCCAACCCCGAGGGGACCCAGAGAGG
GCCTATTTCCCATGATTCCTTCATATTTGCATATACGATACAAGGCTGTTAGAGAGATAATTAGAATTAA
TTTGACTGTAAACACAAAGATATTAGTACAAAATACGTGACGTAGAAAGTAATAATTTCTTGGGTAGTTT
GCAGTTTTAAAATTATGTTTTAAAATGGACTATCATATGCTTACCGTAACTTGAAAGTATTTCGATTTCT
TGGCTTTATATATCTTGTGGAAAGGACGAAACACCGGGCGCTTCTCCAGCACCACGGTTTTAGAGCTAGA
AATAGCAAGTTAAAATAAGGCTAGTCCGTTATCAACTTGAAAAAGTGGCACCGAGTCGGTGCTTTTTTAA
GCTTGGCGTAACTAGATCTTGAGACAAATGGCAGTATTCATCCACAATTTTAAAAGAAAAGGGGGGATTG
GGGGGTACAGTGCAGGGGAAAGAATAGTAGACATAATAGCAACAGACATACAAACTAAAGAATTACAAAA
ACAAATTACAAAAATTCAAAATTTTCGGGTTTATTACAGGGACAGCAGAGATCCACTTTGGCGCCGGCTC
GAGGGGG
