>Addgene plasmid #78015 | PRKX gRNA (BRDN0001487161) | depositor partial sequence | sequence record 145474 | Target Sequence
GGCGCTTCTCCAGCACCACG
