>Addgene plasmid #78015 | PRKX gRNA (BRDN0001487161) | addgene partial sequence | sequence record 188835 | hU6-F
AAGTAATAATTTCTTGGGTAGTTTGCAGCTTTTAAAATTATGTTTTAAAATGGACTATCATATGCTTACC
GTAACTTGAAAGTATTTCGATTTCTTGGCTTTATATATCTTGTGGAAAGGACGAAACACCGGGCGCTTCT
CCAGCACCACGGTTTTAGAGCTAGAAATAGCAAGTTAAAATAAGGCTAGTCCGTTATCAACTTGAAAAAG
TGGCACCGAGTCGGTGCTTTTTTAAGCTTGGCGTAACTAGATCTTGAGACAAATGGCAGTATTCATCCAC
AATTTTAAAAGAAAAGGGGGGATTGGGGGGTACAGTGCAGGGGAAAGAATAGTAGACATAATAGCAACAG
ACATACAAACTAAAGAATTACAAAAACAAATTACAAAAATTCAAAATTTTCGGGTTTATTACAGGGACAG
CAGAGATCCACTTTGGCGCCGGCTCGAGGGGGCCCGGGTGCAAAGATGGATAAAGTTTTAAACAGAGAGG
AATCTTTGCAGCTAATGGACCTTCTAGGTCTTGAAAGGAGTGGGAATTGGCTCCGGTGCCCGTCAGTGGG
CAGAGCGCAC
